>Addgene plasmid #216947 | pST39-Mega'-deltaBRS | addgene full sequence | sequence record 445266 | Addgene NGS Result
AACGCCAGCAACGCGGCCTTTTTACGGTTCCTGGCCTTTTGCTGGCCTTTTGCTCACATGTTCTTTCCTG
CGTTATCCCCTGATTCTGTGGATAACCGTATTACCGCCTTTGAGTGAGCTGATACCGCTCGCCGCAGCCG
AACGACCGAGCGCAGCGAGTCAGTGAGCGAGGAAGCGGAAGAGCGCCTGATGCGGTATTTTCTCCTTACG
CATCTGTGCGGTATTTCACACCGCAATGGTGCACTCTCAGTACAATCTGCTCTGATGCCGCATAGTTAAG
CCAGTATACACTCCGCTATCGCTACGTGACTGGGTCATGGCTGCGCCCCGACACCCGCCAACACCCGCTG
ACGCGCCCTGACGGGCTTGTCTGCTCCCGGCATCCGCTTACAGACAAGCTGTGACCGTCTCCGGGAGCTG
CATGTGTCAGAGGTTTTCACCGTCATCACCGAAACGCGCGAGGCAGCTGCGGTAAAGCTCATCAGCGTGG
TCGTGAAGCGATTCACAGATGTCTGCCTGTTCATCCGCGTCCAGCTCGTTGAGTTTCTCCAGAAGCGTTA
ATGTCTGGCTTCTGATAAAGCGGGCCATGTTAAGGGCGGTTTTTTCCTGTTTGGTCACTGATGCCTCCGT
GTAAGGGGGATTTCTGTTCATGGGGTAATGATACCGATGAAACGAGAGAGGATGCTCACGATACGGGTTA
CTGATGATGAACATGCCCGGTTACTGGAACGTTGTGAGGGTAAACAACTGGCGGTATGGATGCGGCGGGA
CCAGAGAAAAATCACTCAGGGTCAATGCCAGCGCTTCGTTAATACAGATGTAGGTGTTGGCACCATGCAT
CGATCCCGCGAAATTAATACGACTCACTATAGGGAGACCACAACGGTTTCCCTCTAGAGATAGCTTAGCG
ATGTGAAAGAAGCTGGAGAAAACTTTCAAGAAAAAGTTTCTTCTTCAGACGATAAAGAGAAGTCAAAAAA
TAAGCGGAAAATAAAAGGCGTAAATCAGATTAAAAAAGCAACGGATATTAAAAGCTCTACTAAGATTAAA
AGTTCTAATGATATTAAATCATCTACAGATTTAAAAACAATGGGATCATTAGATCTAACTATTGGAGGCT
ACTAAAAATGGAAAAGATGGCAGGAGGAACGTAAAAATGACCGTCTTAACAGACAAAAGGAAAAAAGGCA
GTGGAGCTTTTATACAAGATGACGAGACAAAAGAGGTTCTTTCAAGAGCGCTGAGCTATTTAAAATCCGG
CTATTCCATTCATTTTACAGGTCCTGCCGGCGGAGGCAAAACCTCTTTAGCGCGAGCGCTTGCTAAAAAG
AGAAAGCGTCCTGTAATGCTGATGCACGGGAATCACGAGCTCAACAACAAAGATTTAATTGGCGATTTTA
CGGGATACACGAGCAAAAAAGTAATCGACCAGTACGTTCGTTCTGTCTATAAAAAAGATGAACAGGTGAG
TGAAAACTGGCAGGATGGCCGATTGCTTGAAGCTGTAAAAAATGGCTATACGCTGATTTACGACGAATTT
ACTCGTTCTAAGCCTGCGACGAATAATATCTTTCTATCGATATTAGAAGAAGGCGTGCTGCCGCTGTATG
GAGTAAAAATGACCGATCCTTTTGTGCGCGTGCATCCCGATTTCCGCGTCATCTTCACAAGCAATCCAGC
TGAGTATGCCGGCGTATATGATACGCAAGATGCGCTTCTCGACAGGTTAATTACCATGTTTATTGATTAT
AAAGACATCGACAGAGAGACAGCGATTTTAACGGAGAAAACGGACGTAGAAGAAGATGAAGCGCGCACAA
TTGTAACGCTCGTAGCAAACGTGCGAAACCGCTCTGGAGACGAAAACAGCAGCGGACTTAGCCTGCGGGC
TTCGCTTATGATCGCTACCCTTGCCACGCAGCAAGACATTCCTATCGATGGAAGTGACGAAGATTTTCAA
ACGTTATGTATCGATATTTTGCATCATCCGCTTACCAAATGTTTGGATGAAGAAAATGCAAAAAGCAAAG
CCGAAAAAATCATTTTAGAAGAATGTAAGAATATAGACACTGAAGAAAAGTAAAGGAGCTTGAAAACATG
AGTGAAACAAACGAAACAGGTATTTATATTTTTAGCGCCATTCAAACGGATAAAGACGAAGAATTTGGCG
CCGTGGAAGTAGAAGGAACAAAAGCTGAAACATTTTTGATTCGCTACAAAGACGCGGCTATGGTAGCAGC
TGAAGTACCGATGAAAATTTATCATCCTAATCGCCAAAATTTATTAATGCATCAAAACGCAGTAGCAGCG
ATTATGGACAAGAACGATACGGTTATTCCAATCAGCTTTGGGAATGTATTCAAATCAAAAGAAGACGTAA
AAGTTCTTTTGGAAAACCTTTATCCGCAGTTTGAAAAGCTGTTTCCAGCGATCAAAGGAAAAATTGAAGT
CGGTTTAAAAGTAATTGGGAAAAAAGAATGGCTTGAGAAAAAAGTAAACGAAAATCCTGAACTTGAGAAA
GTATCAGCATCCGTAAAAGGAAAATCAGAAGCAGCCGGTTATTATGAGCGTATTCAACTTGGAGGAATGG
CTCAAAAGATGTTTACTTCCCTGCAAAAAGAAGTCAAGACAGATGTGTTTTCTCCGCTTGAAGAAGCAGC
GGAAGCAGCAAAAGCAAATGAGCCAACGGGCGAAACGATGCTTTTAAACGCGTCTTTCTTAATTAACCGA
GAAGATGAAGCGAAGTTTGATGAAAAAGTAAATGAAGCGCATGAAAACTGGAAAGACAAAGCCGATTTTC
ATTACAGCGGTCCTTGGCCTGCTTATAATTTTGTGAACATTCGCCTAAAAGTAGAAGAGAAATAACGTGC
TTCACAAATTAGTAACCGCACCCATTAACCTTGTAGTGAAAATCGGCGAAAAAGTACAGGAAGAAGCTGA
TAAACAGCTATATGACCTTCCGACGATTCAGCAAAAGCTCATTCAGCTTCAAATGATGTTTGAGCTTGGT
GAAATTCCAGAAGAAGCGTTTCAAGAAAAAGAAGATGAATTGTTAATGAGGTACGAAATTGCGAAACGCA
GAGAAATTGAACAATGGGAAGAGCTAACACAAAAAAGAAATGAGGAATCCTAGATGGGAGAATTACTGTA
TTTATACGGTTTAATTCCAACAAAAGAAGCAGCAGCCATAGAGCCGTTTCCATCTTATAAGGGGTTTGAC
GGAGAACATTCACTGTACCCAATTGCGTTTGATCAGGTGACGGCTGTAGTTTCTAAGCTGGATGCTGACA
CCTATTCAGAAAAAGTGATTCAAGAAAAAATGGAGCAGGATATGAGCTGGCTGCAGGAAAAAGCATTTCA
TCATCACGAAACGGTAGCCGCTTTGTACGAAGAATTTACGATCATTCCATTAAAATTTTGCACCATTTAT
AAAGGTGAAGAAAGTCTGCAGGCAGCTATTGAGATTAACAAAGAAAAGATAGAGAATTCACTGACGCTGC
TTCAAGGAAATGAAGAGTGGAATGTGAAAATTTACTGTGATGATACAGAGCTTAAAAAAGGAATCAGCGA
AACGAATGAAAGCGTGAAAGCGAAAAAACAAGAAATTAGTCACTTATCACCAGGAAGACAGTTTTTTGAA
AAGAAAAAAATAGATCAGCTGATTGAAAAAGAATTAGAGCTTCACAAAAACAAAGTGTGTGAAGAGATAC
ATGACAAGCTAAAAGAATTATCGCTTTATGACTCTGTTAAAAAGAATTGGAGCAAAGACGTAACTGGCGC
AGCTGAACAGATGGCGTGGAACAGCGTGTTTCTTCTCCCGTCTCTGCAGATTACTAAGTTCGTAAACGAA
ATAGAAGAGCTTCAGCAAAGGCTTGAAAATAAAGGCTGGAAGTTTGAAGTGACGGGACCATGGCCGCCCT
ATCATTTCTCGAGCTTTCCGTAAAAGCGGTTAAGCGTGACAGTCCAGGAGGAATTAATGGATGCAACCGG
TCAGCCAAGCAAATGGACGAATCCACTTGGATCCTGATCAAGCTGAACAAGGCTTAGCGCAGCTTGTGAT
GACAGTTATTGAGCTATTGAGGCAAATCGTTGAACGTCATGCCATGAGGCGGGTGGAGGGTGGAACGTTG
ACGGACGAACAAATTGAAAACTTAGGAATTGCACTAATGAACTTAGAAGAAAAAATGGACGAGTTGAAAG
AGGTGTTCGGTCTGGATGCAGAAGATTTAAATATTGATCTTGGACCGCTAGGCAGCCTGCTTTAAGCGGT
CAGTAGGAGGAACAGTATGGCAGTCGAACATAATATGCAGTCAAGTACGATTGTAGATGTGCTCGAAAAG
ATTTTGGATAAAGGAGTCGTTATAGCGGGGGACATCACCGTAGGAATTGCAGATGTCGAGCTATTAACGA
TAAAGATCCGCTTGATTGTGGCTTCGGTTGATAAGGCAAAAGAAATCGGCATGGACTGGTGGGAAAATGA
TCCGTATCTCAGTTCAAAAGGAGCCAATAACAAAGCGCTCGAAGAAGAAAATAAAATGCTGCATGAGCGG
TTAAAAACGCTTGAAGAAAAAATAGAAACGAAACGTTAAAAACTGTACGCTACTTAAAAAATGGAGGGAT
TTACAATGGCAACTGAAACAAAATTAGATAACACACAGGCAGAAAACAAGGAAAATAAAAATGCGGAAAA
CGGTTCAAAAGAAAAGAACGGTTCAAAAGCAAGCAAAACAACAAGCAGCGGGCCAATCAAACGAGCGGTA
GCAGGAGGCATCATCGGTGCAACGATTGGATATGTATCGACTCCTGAAAATCGAAAAAGTCTCCTTGACC
GCATTGATACAGACGAATTAAAAAGCAAAGCATCTGATTTAGGAACAAAGGTAAAAGAAAAATCAAAAAG
CAGCGTGGCCAGCCTGAAAACATCTGCGGGAAGCTTGTTTAAAAAAGATAAAGATAAATCAAAAGATGAT
GAAGAAAACGTAAATTCTTCTAGTAGCGAAACAGAAGACGATAACGTTCAAGAGTACGACGAGTTAAAAG
AAGAAAATCAAACTCTTCAAGATCGCTTATCACAGCTTGAAGAAAAAATGAACATGCTTGTTGAGCTTAG
CCTCAATAAAAATCAAGACGAAGAAGCGGAAGATACAGATTCCGACGAAGAAGAGAACGATGAGAACGAT
GAAAACGATGAAAACGAGCAGGACGATGAAAACGAAGAAGAAACATCTAAGCCACGTAAAAAGGATAAAA
AAGAAGCTGAGGAAGAAGAAAGTGAAAGTGACGAAGACAGCGAGGAAGAAGAGGAAGATTCTCGCTCAAA
CAAAAAAAATAAAAAAGTAAAAACAGAAGAAGAAGACGAAGATGAAAGCGAAGAAGAAAAAAAGGAAGCG
AAACCAAAAAAGTCAACAGCTAAAAAATCAAAAAATACAAAAGCAAAGAAAAACACGGACGAAGAAGATG
ATGAAGCAACATCTCTTTCTAGTGAAGACGATACAACAGCCTAAGACGTAAAGGAGGAAAGAAAGACATG
AGTACAGGCCCTTCTTTTTCAACTAAAGACAATACGCTTGAATACTTTGTGAAAGCTTCTAATAAACACG
GCTTTTCACTTGATATTTCATTAAATGTAAACGGCGCTGTGATTTCCGGTACCATGATTTCAGCAAAAGA
ATACTTTGATTACTTAAGCGAAACGTTTGAAGAAGGCAGTGAAGTGGCTCAGGCGCTAAGCGAACAATTC
TCTTTAGCAAGCGAAGCGAGCGAATCAAACGGAGAAGCAGAAGCCCATTTTATTCATTTGAAAAATACAA
AGATTTACTGTGGAGACAGTAAATCTACTCCTTCTAAAGGCAAAATCTTTTGGAGAGGGAAAATAGCAGA
AGTAGACGGGTTTTTCTTAGGAAAGATTTCTGATGCAAAATCAACGAGTAAAAAGAGTTCATAAAAAACG
GCGGGGTGATTGCCCCGCCGTTTTTTAGTGATGTGATGAGATGTGCAGCTTCTTTTTTCGATACATGAGC
GGAGTCATCTTCATTTCTTTTCGAAACTGATTAATAAAATAGCTTGTACTATTAAACCCTACTTGATAGG
CGACTTCCGTCACATTTGCTTCTGCTTGCTGCAGTCCGGATTCGCGAACGCGTCTCGAGAGATCCGGCTG
CTAACAAAGCCCGAAAGGAAGCTGAGTTGGCTGCTGCCACCGCTGAGCAATAACTAGCATAACCCCTTGG
GGCCTCTAAACGGGTCTTGAGGGGTTTTTTGCTGAAAGGAGGAACTATATCCGACTAGTAGCCCGCCTAA
TGAGCGGGCTTTTTTTTAATTCCCCTATTTGTTTATTTTTCTAAATACATTCAAATATGTATCCGCTCAT
GAGACAATAACCCTGATAAATGCTTCAATAATATTGAAAAAGGAAGAGTATGAGTATTCAACATTTCCGT
GTCGCCCTTATTCCCTTTTTTGCGGCATTTTGCCTTCCTGTTTTTGCTCACCCAGAAACGCTCGTGAAAG
TAAAAGACGCAGAGGACCAATTGGGGGCACGAGTGGGATACATAGAACTGGACTTGAATAGCGGTAAAAT
CCTTGAGAGTTTTCGCCCTGAAGAGCGTTTTCCAATGATGAGCACTTTCAAAGTTCTGCTATGTGGAGCA
GTATTATCCCGTGTAGATGCGGGGCAAGAGCAACTCGGACGACGAATACACTATTCGCAGAATGACTTGG
TTGAATACTCCCCAGTGACAGAAAAGCACCTTACGGACGGAATGACGGTAAGAGAATTATGTAGTGCCGC
CATAACGATGAGTGATAACACTGCGGCGAACTTACTTCTGACAACCATCGGTGGACCGAAGGAATTAACC
GCTTTTTTGCACAATATGGGAGACCATGTAACTCGCCTTGACCGTTGGGAACCAGAACTGAATGAAGCCA
TACCAAACGACGAGCGAGACACCACAATGCCTGCGGCAATGGCAACAACATTACGCAAACTATTAACTGG
CGAACTACTTACTCTGGCTTCACGGCAACAATTAATAGACTGGCTTGAAGCGGATAAAGTTGCAGGACCA
CTACTGCGTTCGGCACTTCCTGCTGGCTGGTTTATTGCTGATAAATCTGGGGCAGGAGAGCGTGGTTCAC
GGGGTATCATTGCCGCACTTGGACCAGATGGTAAGCCTTCCCGTATCGTAGTTATCTACACGACGGGTAG
TCAGGCAACTATGGACGAACGAAATAGACAGATTGCTGAAATAGGGGCTTCACTGATTAAGCATTGGTAA
ACCGATACAATTAAAGGCTCCTTTTGGAGCCTTTTTTTTTGGACGGACCGGTAGAAAAGATCAAAGGATC
TTCTTGAGATCCTTTTTTTCTGCGCGTAATCTGCTGCTTGCAAACAAAAAAACCACCGCTACCAGCGGTG
GTTTGTTTGCCGGATCAAGAGCTACCAACTCTTTTTCCGAAGGTAACTGGCTTCAGCAGAGCGCAGATAC
CAAATACTGTCCTTCTAGTGTAGCCGTAGTTAGGCCACCACTTCAAGAACTCTGTAGCACCGCCTACATA
CCTCGCTCTGCTAATCCTGTTACCAGTGGCTGCTGCCAGTGGCGATAAGTCGTGTCTTACCGGGTTGGAC
TCAAGACGATAGTTACCGGATAAGGCGCAGCGGTCGGGCTGAACGGGGGGTTCGTGCACACAGCCCAGCT
TGGAGCGAACGACCTACACCGAACTGAGATACCTACAGCGTGAGCTATGAGAAAGCGCCACGCTTCCCGA
AGGGAGAAAGGCGGACAGGTATCCGGTAAGCGGCAGGGTCGGAACAGGAGAGCGCACGAGGGAGCTTCCA
GGGGGAAACGCCTGGTATCTTTATAGTCCTGTCGGGTTTCGCCACCTCTGACTTGAGCGTCGATTTTTGT
GATGCTCGTCAGGGGGGCGGAGCCTATGGAAA
Features (pLannotate 1.2.2; 15 found; start..end, strand, type, name):
     48..181     +  rep_origin     RSF ori (fragment): Plasmids containing the RSF 1030 origin of replication can be propagated in E. coli cells that contain additional plasmids with compatible origins.
    186..325     -  misc_feature   bom: basis of mobility region from pBR322
    427..618     -  CDS            rop: Rop protein, which maintains plasmids at low copy number; rop
    658..768     +  CDS            mbeC (fragment): MBEC_ECOLX - Experimental evidence at protein level: Swiss-Prot protein existence level 1. Required for efficient mobilization of ColE1 plasmid and is thus essential to promote the specific transfer of the plasmid during conjugation. Probably functions by inducing DNA bending, helping the MbeA relaxase to melt the DNA around the nic site and cleave the phosphodiester bond. Binds specifically double-stranded DNA (dsDNA) containing the ColE1 oriT but does not recognize the inverted repeat (IR). From Escherichia coli.
    855..873     +  promoter       T7 promoter: promoter for bacteriophage T7 RNA polymerase
   3304..3320    +  5'UTR          OsADH 5'-UTR (fragment): translational enhancer from the 5'-UTR of the Oryza sativa alcohol dehydrogenase gene (Sugio et al., 2008)
   3965..4024    +  CDS            gvpS (fragment): GVPS_BACME - Protein inferred from homology: Swiss-Prot protein existence level 3. Gas vesicles are small, hollow, gas filled protein structures that are found in several microbial planktonic microorganisms. They allow the positioning of the organism at the favorable depth for growth (By similarity). From Bacillus megaterium.
   4287..4586    +  CDS            gvpJ: GVPJ_BACME - Protein inferred from homology: Swiss-Prot protein existence level 3. Gas vesicles are small, hollow, gas filled protein structures that are found in several microbial planktonic microorganisms. They allow the positioning of the organism at the favorable depth for growth. This protein could be important for the shape determination of the gas vesicle. From Bacillus megaterium.
   6005..6124    -  CDS            ydeC (fragment): YDEC_BACSU - Protein predicted: Swiss-Prot protein existence level 4. From Bacillus subtilis (strain 168).
   6157..6206    +  CDS            SET1 (fragment): solubility-enhancement tag derived from T7 phage gene 10B
   6214..6261    +  terminator     T7 terminator: transcription terminator for bacteriophage T7 RNA polymerase
   6328..6419    +  promoter       AmpR promoter: bla
   6420..7277    +  CDS            bla: BLAT_ECOLX - Experimental evidence at protein level: Swiss-Prot protein existence level 1. TEM-type are the most prevalent beta-lactamases in enterobacteria; they hydrolyze the beta-lactam bond in susceptible beta-lactam antibiotics, thus conferring resistance to penicillins and cephalosporins. TEM-3 and TEM-4 are capable of hydrolyzing cefotaxime and ceftazidime. TEM-5 is capable of hydrolyzing ceftazidime. TEM-6 is capable of hydrolyzing ceftazidime and aztreonam. TEM-8/CAZ-2, TEM- 16/CAZ-7 and TEM-24/CAZ-6 are markedly active against ceftazidime. IRT- 4 shows resistance to beta-lactamase in
   7284..7323    +  terminator     fd terminator: central terminator from bacteriophage fd (Otsuka and Kunisawa, 1982)
   7354..7942    +  rep_origin     ori: high-copy-number ColE1/pMB1/pBR322/pUC origin of replication
