[The description below was written by a language model from this plasmid's Addgene catalogue record and pLannotate feature annotations shown in this document.]
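Description:
pST39-Mega'-deltaBRS is a bacterial expression plasmid of about 7.9 kb, built by Gibson assembly on the pST39 backbone. It carries a variant of the Priestia (Bacillus) megaterium gas vesicle gene cluster, here called Mega', in which GvpB (also known as GvpA2), GvpR and GvpS have been knocked out. It is propagated in E. coli under ampicillin selection, provided by a TEM-type bla gene with its own promoter and followed by an fd terminator. Replication relies on a ColE1/pMB1-type origin. The backbone also retains the rop gene and the pBR322 bom region, which fits the low copy number recorded in the catalogue entry.

The gas vesicle cassette lies between a T7 promoter and a T7 terminator, so expression depends on a host that supplies T7 RNA polymerase. Automated annotation of this roughly 5 kb region is sparse. It identifies an intact gvpJ and only a short remnant of gvpS, in keeping with the stated gvpS knockout. The other gvp genes of the cluster are not individually annotated, and the record does not describe how the knockouts were made. Several short fragment matches (RSF ori, mbeC, a rice ADH 5'-UTR, ydeC and the SET1 tag) are probably incidental similarity hits or backbone remnants rather than functional parts. The depositor notes an A269P substitution in GvpL and a 41 bp insertion in the backbone, neither of which is expected to affect function.

Gas vesicles are hollow, gas-filled protein nanostructures, and GvpB is the name given here to the GvpA2 protein. The construct comes from a study of gas vesicle assembly by systematic protein-protein interaction analysis. It presumably serves as a background lacking these three components for testing their roles, although the record does not spell out the exact experimental use.
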