Addgene plasmid #216947: pST39-Mega'-deltaBRS
Purpose: Mega' with knockout of GvpB, GvpR and GvpS
Depositing lab: George Lu. Depositing organization: Rice University. Publication: Elucidating the assembly of gas vesicles by systematic protein-protein interaction analysis. Iburg M, Anderson AP, Wong VT, Anton ED, He A, Lu GJ. EMBO J. 2024 Oct;43(19):4156-4172. doi: 10.1038/s44318-024-00178-2. Epub 2024 Sep 3. PubMed 39227754.
Backbone
  Vector backbone: pST39
  Vector type: Bacterial Expression
Growth in bacteria
  Bacterial resistance: Ampicillin, 100 μg/mL
  Growth temperature: 30°C
  Growth strain: DH5alpha
  Copy number: Low Copy
Gene/Insert
  Gene/Insert name: Mega' with knockout of GvpB, GvpR and GvpS (alt name: GvpB is also known as GvpA2)
  Species: Synthetic; Priestia megaterium
  Cloning method: Gibson Cloning
Terms and licenses: Academic/Nonprofit Terms; Industry Terms: Not Available to Industry
Depositor comments: Please visit https://www.biorxiv.org/content/10.1101/2023.07.23.550228v1 for bioRxiv preprint. Please note: This plasmid contains an A269P mutation in GvpL and a 41 basepair insertion in the backbone. These mutations are not expected to impact plasmid function.
How to cite: pST39-Mega'-deltaBRS was a gift from George Lu (Addgene plasmid # 216947 ; http://n2t.net/addgene:216947 ; RRID:Addgene_216947)
